Addgene plasmid #72731: pAWp11
Purpose: (Empty Backbone) pFUGW-CMVp
Depositing lab: Timothy Lu. Depositing organization: Massachusetts Institute of Technology. Publication: Massively parallel high-order combinatorial genetics in human cells. Wong AS, Choi GC, Cheng AA, Purcell O, Lu TK. Nat Biotechnol. 2015 Sep;33(9):952-61. doi: 10.1038/nbt.3326. Epub 2015 Aug 17. PubMed 26280411.
Backbone
  Vector backbone: pFUGW
  Vector type: Lentiviral
  Promoter: CMVp
Growth in bacteria
  Bacterial resistance: Ampicillin, 100 μg/mL
  Growth temperature: 37°C
  Growth strain: Stbl3
  Copy number: Unknown
Terms and licenses: Academic/Nonprofit Terms; Industry Terms: Not Available to Industry
How to cite: pAWp11 was a gift from Timothy Lu (Addgene plasmid # 72731 ; http://n2t.net/addgene:72731 ; RRID:Addgene_72731)
