[The description below was written by a language model from this plasmid's Addgene catalogue record and pLannotate feature annotations shown in this document.]
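Description:
pAWp11 is an empty lentiviral backbone derived from pFUGW in which the internal promoter is the human cytomegalovirus immediate-early enhancer/promoter (CMVp). No insert, reporter or tag is recorded. In the 8,562-nt circular sequence, the internal CMV enhancer/promoter ends just before a short multiple-cloning-site fragment, which is immediately followed by WPRE. A gene or expression cassette placed at that junction would therefore be transcribed from CMV and would benefit from the post-transcriptional enhancement WPRE provides.

The viral portion follows the layout of a Tat-independent HIV-1 transfer vector. A second CMV enhancer/promoter sits upstream of a truncated 5' LTR and drives genomic RNA production in packaging cells. It is followed by the Ψ packaging signal with an adjoining gag fragment, the RRE for Rev-dependent nuclear export, and the cPPT/CTS element that aids nuclear import of the reverse-transcribed genome. Downstream of WPRE is a nef-derived fragment and a truncated LTR, which the annotation tool labels as a 5' LTR although it occupies the 3' position, followed by a bGH polyadenylation signal.

Outside the LTRs, the plasmid carries a high-copy ColE1/pUC origin and AmpR for ampicillin selection in E. coli, as well as an f1 origin. It also has a BleoR (Sh ble) cassette under the SV40 and EM7 promoters with an SV40 poly(A) signal; because this lies outside the packaged region, it would not be transferred by the virus. The associated publication concerns massively parallel combinatorial genetics in human cells, which suggests the vector serves as a recipient for CMV-driven elements delivered by lentivirus. The record does not specify particular downstream uses.
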