Features (pLannotate 1.2.2; 30 found; start..end, strand, type, name):
     17..42      +  misc_feature   MCS (fragment): pBluescript multiple cloning site
     42..630     +  misc_feature   WPRE: woodchuck hepatitis virus posttranscriptional regulatory element
    567..1148    +  CDS            nef (fragment): NEF_HV1H2 - Experimental evidence at protein level: Swiss-Prot protein existence level 1. Extracellular Nef protein targets CD4(+) T-lymphocytes for apoptosis by interacting with CXCR4 surface receptors. From Human immunodeficiency virus type 1 group M subtype B (isolate HXB2) (HIV-1).
   1155..1335    +  LTR            5' LTR (truncated): truncated 5' long terminal repeat (LTR) from HIV-1
   1367..1591    +  polyA_signal   bGH poly(A) signal: bovine growth hormone polyadenylation signal
   1595..1616    +  promoter       SV40 promoter (fragment): SV40 enhancer and early promoter
   1637..2065    +  rep_origin     f1 ori (sequence partly withheld): f1 bacteriophage origin of replication; arrow indicates direction of (+) strand synthesis
   2079..2408    +  promoter       SV40 promoter: SV40 enhancer and early promoter
   2456..2503    +  promoter       EM7 promoter: synthetic bacterial promoter&nbsp
   2522..2896    +  CDS            BleoR: antibiotic-binding protein; Sh ble from Streptoalloteichus hindustanus; confers resistance to bleomycin, phleomycin, and Zeocin™
   2906..3031    +  CDS            ble (fragment): BLE_KLEPN - Experimental evidence at protein level: Swiss-Prot protein existence level 1. Binding protein with a strong affinity to the bleomycin family of antibiotics. Binds to CL990; an antimitotic-antibiotic compound. From Klebsiella pneumoniae.
   3026..3147    +  polyA_signal   SV40 poly(A) signal: SV40 polyadenylation signal
   3220..3236    -  protein_bind   lac operator: The lac repressor binds to the lac operator to inhibit transcription in E. coli. This inhibition can be relieved by adding lactose or isopropyl-β-D-thiogalactopyranoside (IPTG). lac repressor encoded by lacI
   3244..3274    -  promoter       lac promoter: promoter for the E. coli lac operon
   3289..3310    -  protein_bind   CAP binding site: CAP binding activates transcription in the presence of cAMP. E. coli catabolite activator protein
   3323..3415    -  CDS            lacI (fragment): lac repressor; lacI; The lac repressor binds to the lac operator to inhibit transcription in E. coli. This inhibition can be relieved by adding lactose or isopropyl-β-D-thiogalactopyranoside (IPTG).
   3598..4186    -  rep_origin     ori: high-copy-number ColE1/pMB1/pBR322/pUC origin of replication
   4357..5217    -  CDS            AmpR: β-lactamase; bla; confers resistance to ampicillin, carbenicillin, and related antibiotics
   5218..5322    -  promoter       AmpR promoter: bla
   5381..5433    -  misc_feature   bom (fragment): basis of mobility region from pBR322
   5588..5967    +  enhancer       CMV enhancer: human cytomegalovirus immediate early enhancer
   5968..6167    +  promoter       CMV promoter: human cytomegalovirus (CMV) immediate early promoter
   6185..6365    +  LTR            5' LTR (truncated): truncated 5' long terminal repeat (LTR) from HIV-1
   6412..6537    +  misc_feature   HIV-1 Ψ: packaging signal of human immunodeficiency virus type 1
   6521..6884    +  CDS            HIV-1 gag (fragment): gag protein from human immunodeficiency virus 1; gag
   7030..7263    +  misc_feature   RRE: The Rev response element (RRE) of HIV-1 allows for Rev-dependent mRNA export from the nucleus to the cytoplasm.
   7640..7740    +  CDS            Rev (fragment): human immunodeficiency virus 1 (HIV-1) Rev protein; rev; enhances nuclear export of unspliced and incompletely spliced viral mRNAs
   7790..7907    +  misc_feature   cPPT/CTS: central polypurine tract and central termination sequence of HIV-1
   7971..8350    +  enhancer       CMV enhancer: human cytomegalovirus immediate early enhancer
   8351..8550    +  promoter       CMV promoter: human cytomegalovirus (CMV) immediate early promoter
>Addgene plasmid #72731 | pAWp11 | depositor full sequence | sequence record 133514 | pAWp11 sequence 8562 bps
GATCCGCGAAAAGTCCGGAATTCGATATCAAGCTTATCGATAATCAACCTCTGGATTACAAAATTTGTGA
AAGATTGACTGGTATTCTTAACTATGTTGCTCCTTTTACGCTATGTGGATACGCTGCTTTAATGCCTTTG
TATCATGCTATTGCTTCCCGTATGGCTTTCATTTTCTCCTCCTTGTATAAATCCTGGTTGCTGTCTCTTT
ATGAGGAGTTGTGGCCCGTTGTCAGGCAACGTGGCGTGGTGTGCACTGTGTTTGCTGACGCAACCCCCAC
TGGTTGGGGCATTGCCACCACCTGTCAGCTCCTTTCCGGGACTTTCGCTTTCCCCCTCCCTATTGCCACG
GCGGAACTCATCGCCGCCTGCCTTGCCCGCTGCTGGACAGGGGCTCGGCTGTTGGGCACTGACAATTCCG
TGGTGTTGTCGGGGAAATCATCGTCCTTTCCTTGGCTGCTCGCCTGTGTTGCCACCTGGATTCTGCGCGG
GACGTCCTTCTGCTACGTCCCTTCGGCCCTCAATCCAGCGGACCTTCCTTCCCGCGGCCTGCTGCCGGCT
CTGCGGCCTCTTCCGCGTCTTCGCCTTCGCCCTCAGACGAGTCGGATCTCCCTTTGGGCCGCCTCCCCGC
ATCGATACCGTCGACCTCGAGACCTAGAAAAACATGGAGCAATCACAAGTAGCAATACAGCAGCTACCAA
TGCTGATTGTGCCTGGCTAGAAGCACAAGAGGAGGAGGAGGTGGGTTTTCCAGTCACACCTCAGGTACCT
TTAAGACCAATGACTTACAAGGCAGCTGTAGATCTTAGCCACTTTTTAAAAGAAAAGGGGGGACTGGAAG
GGCTAATTCACTCCCAACGAAGACAAGATATCCTTGATCTGTGGATCTACCACACACAAGGCTACTTCCC
TGATTGGCAGAACTACACACCAGGGCCAGGGATCAGATATCCACTGACCTTTGGATGGTGCTACAAGCTA
GTACCAGTTGAGCAAGAGAAGGTAGAAGAAGCCAATGAAGGAGAGAACACCCGCTTGTTACACCCTGTGA
GCCTGCATGGGATGGATGACCCGGAGAGAGAAGTATTAGAGTGGAGGTTTGACAGCCGCCTAGCATTTCA
TCACATGGCCCGAGAGCTGCATCCGGACTGTACTGGGTCTCTCTGGTTAGACCAGATCTGAGCCTGGGAG
CTCTCTGGCTAACTAGGGAACCCACTGCTTAAGCCTCAATAAAGCTTGCCTTGAGTGCTTCAAGTAGTGT
GTGCCCGTCTGTTGTGTGACTCTGGTAACTAGAGATCCCTCAGACCCTTTTAGTCAGTGTGGAAAATCTC
TAGCAGGGCCCGTTTAAACCCGCTGATCAGCCTCGACTGTGCCTTCTAGTTGCCAGCCATCTGTTGTTTG
CCCCTCCCCCGTGCCTTCCTTGACCCTGGAAGGTGCCACTCCCACTGTCCTTTCCTAATAAAATGAGGAA
ATTGCATCGCATTGTCTGAGTAGGTGTCATTCTATTCTGGGGGGTGGGGTGGGGCAGGACAGCAAGGGGG
AGGATTGGGAAGACAATAGCAGGCATGCTGGGGATGCGGTGGGCTCTATGGCTTCTGAGGCGGAAAGAAC
CAGCTGGGGCTCTAGGGGGTATCCCC
[124 nt withheld, positions 1637-1760]
C
[91 nt withheld, positions 1762-1852]
A
[49 nt withheld, positions 1854-1902]
CCTTTGACGTTGGAGTCCACGTTCTTT
[37 nt withheld, positions 1930-1966]
ACCCTATCTCGGTCTATTCTTTTGATTTATAAGGGATTTTGCCGATTTCGGCCTATTGGTTAAAAAATGA
GCTGATTTAACAAAAATTTAACGCGAATTAATTCTGTGGAATGTGTGTCAGTTAGGGTGTGGAAAGTCCC
CAGGCTCCCCAGCAGGCAGAAGTATGCAAAGCATGCATCTCAATTAGTCAGCAACCAGGTGTGGAAAGTC
CCCAGGCTCCCCAGCAGGCAGAAGTATGCAAAGCATGCATCTCAATTAGTCAGCAACCATAGTCCCGCCC
CTAACTCCGCCCATCCCGCCCCTAACTCCGCCCAGTTCCGCCCATTCTCCGCCCCATGGCTGACTAATTT
TTTTTATTTATGCAGAGGCCGAGGCCGCCTCTGCCTCTGAGCTATTCCAGAAGTAGTGAGGAGGCTTTTT
TGGAGGCCTAGGCTTTTGCAAAAAGCTCCCGGGAGCTTGTATATCCATTTTCGGATCTGATCAGCACGTG
TTGACAATTAATCATCGGCATAGTATATCGGCATAGTATAATACGACAAGGTGAGGAACTAAACCATGGC
CAAGTTGACCAGTGCCGTTCCGGTGCTCACCGCGCGCGACGTCGCCGGAGCGGTCGAGTTCTGGACCGAC
CGGCTCGGGTTCTCCCGGGACTTCGTGGAGGACGACTTCGCCGGTGTGGTCCGGGACGACGTGACCCTGT
TCATCAGCGCGGTCCAGGACCAGGTGGTGCCGGACAACACCCTGGCCTGGGTGTGGGTGCGCGGCCTGGA
CGAGCTGTACGCCGAGTGGTCGGAGGTCGTGTCCACGAACTTCCGGGACGCCTCCGGGCCGGCCATGACC
GAGATCGGCGAGCAGCCGTGGGGGCGGGAGTTCGCCCTGCGCGACCCGGCCGGCAACTGCGTGCACTTCG
TGGCCGAGGAGCAGGACTGACACGTGCTACGAGATTTCGATTCCACCGCCGCCTTCTATGAAAGGTTGGG
CTTCGGAATCGTTTTCCGGGACGCCGGCTGGATGATCCTCCAGCGCGGGGATCTCATGCTGGAGTTCTTC
GCCCACCCCAACTTGTTTATTGCAGCTTATAATGGTTACAAATAAAGCAATAGCATCACAAATTTCACAA
ATAAAGCATTTTTTTCACTGCATTCTAGTTGTGGTTTGTCCAAACTCATCAATGTATCTTATCATGTCTG
TATACCGTCGACCTCTAGCTAGAGCTTGGCGTAATCATGGTCATAGCTGTTTCCTGTGTGAAATTGTTAT
CCGCTCACAATTCCACACAACATACGAGCCGGAAGCATAAAGTGTAAAGCCTGGGGTGCCTAATGAGTGA
GCTAACTCACATTAATTGCGTTGCGCTCACTGCCCGCTTTCCAGTCGGGAAACCTGTCGTGCCAGCTGCA
TTAATGAATCGGCCAACGCGCGGGGAGAGGCGGTTTGCGTATTGGGCGCTCTTCCGCTTCCTCGCTCACT
GACTCGCTGCGCTCGGTCGTTCGGCTGCGGCGAGCGGTATCAGCTCACTCAAAGGCGGTAATACGGTTAT
CCACAGAATCAGGGGATAACGCAGGAAAGAACATGTGAGCAAAAGGCCAGCAAAAGGCCAGGAACCGTAA
AAAGGCCGCGTTGCTGGCGTTTTTCCATAGGCTCCGCCCCCCTGACGAGCATCACAAAAATCGACGCTCA
AGTCAGAGGTGGCGAAACCCGACAGGACTATAAAGATACCAGGCGTTTCCCCCTGGAAGCTCCCTCGTGC
GCTCTCCTGTTCCGACCCTGCCGCTTACCGGATACCTGTCCGCCTTTCTCCCTTCGGGAAGCGTGGCGCT
TTCTCATAGCTCACGCTGTAGGTATCTCAGTTCGGTGTAGGTCGTTCGCTCCAAGCTGGGCTGTGTGCAC
GAACCCCCCGTTCAGCCCGACCGCTGCGCCTTATCCGGTAACTATCGTCTTGAGTCCAACCCGGTAAGAC
ACGACTTATCGCCACTGGCAGCAGCCACTGGTAACAGGATTAGCAGAGCGAGGTATGTAGGCGGTGCTAC
AGAGTTCTTGAAGTGGTGGCCTAACTACGGCTACACTAGAAGAACAGTATTTGGTATCTGCGCTCTGCTG
AAGCCAGTTACCTTCGGAAAAAGAGTTGGTAGCTCTTGATCCGGCAAACAAACCACCGCTGGTAGCGGTG
GTTTTTTTGTTTGCAAGCAGCAGATTACGCGCAGAAAAAAAGGATCTCAAGAAGATCCTTTGATCTTTTC
TACGGGGTCTGACGCTCAGTGGAACGAAAACTCACGTTAAGGGATTTTGGTCATGAGATTATCAAAAAGG
ATCTTCACCTAGATCCTTTTAAATTAAAAATGAAGTTTTAAATCAATCTAAAGTATATATGAGTAAACTT
GGTCTGACAGTTACCAATGCTTAATCAGTGAGGCACCTATCTCAGCGATCTGTCTATTTCGTTCATCCAT
AGTTGCCTGACTCCCCGTCGTGTAGATAACTACGATACGGGAGGGCTTACCATCTGGCCCCAGTGCTGCA
ATGATACCGCGAGACCCACGCTCACCGGCTCCAGATTTATCAGCAATAAACCAGCCAGCCGGAAGGGCCG
AGCGCAGAAGTGGTCCTGCAACTTTATCCGCCTCCATCCAGTCTATTAATTGTTGCCGGGAAGCTAGAGT
AAGTAGTTCGCCAGTTAATAGTTTGCGCAACGTTGTTGCCATTGCTACAGGCATCGTGGTGTCACGCTCG
TCGTTTGGTATGGCTTCATTCAGCTCCGGTTCCCAACGATCAAGGCGAGTTACATGATCCCCCATGTTGT
GCAAAAAAGCGGTTAGCTCCTTCGGTCCTCCGATCGTTGTCAGAAGTAAGTTGGCCGCAGTGTTATCACT
CATGGTTATGGCAGCACTGCATAATTCTCTTACTGTCATGCCATCCGTAAGATGCTTTTCTGTGACTGGT
GAGTACTCAACCAAGTCATTCTGAGAATAGTGTATGCGGCGACCGAGTTGCTCTTGCCCGGCGTCAATAC
GGGATAATACCGCGCCACATAGCAGAACTTTAAAAGTGCTCATCATTGGAAAACGTTCTTCGGGGCGAAA
ACTCTCAAGGATCTTACCGCTGTTGAGATCCAGTTCGATGTAACCCACTCGTGCACCCAACTGATCTTCA
GCATCTTTTACTTTCACCAGCGTTTCTGGGTGAGCAAAAACAGGAAGGCAAAATGCCGCAAAAAAGGGAA
TAAGGGCGACACGGAAATGTTGAATACTCATACTCTTCCTTTTTCAATATTATTGAAGCATTTATCAGGG
TTATTGTCTCATGAGCGGATACATATTTGAATGTATTTAGAAAAATAAACAAATAGGGGTTCCGCGCACA
TTTCCCCGAAAAGTGCCACCTGACGTCGACGGATCGGGAGATCTCCCGATCCCCTATGGTGCACTCTCAG
TACAATCTGCTCTGATGCCGCATAGTTAAGCCAGTATCTGCTCCCTGCTTGTGTGTTGGAGGTCGCTGAG
TAGTGCGCGAGCAAAATTTAAGCTACAACAAGGCAAGGCTTGACCGACAATTGCATGAAGAATCTGCTTA
GGGTTAGGCGTTTTGCGCTGCTTCGCGATGTACGGGCCAGATATACGCGTTGACATTGATTATTGACTAG
TTATTAATAGTAATCAATTACGGGGTCATTAGTTCATAGCCCATATATGGAGTTCCGCGTTACATAACTT
ACGGTAAATGGCCCGCCTGGCTGACCGCCCAACGACCCCCGCCCATTGACGTCAATAATGACGTATGTTC
CCATAGTAACGCCAATAGGGACTTTCCATTGACGTCAATGGGTGGAGTATTTACGGTAAACTGCCCACTT
GGCAGTACATCAAGTGTATCATATGCCAAGTACGCCCCCTATTGACGTCAATGACGGTAAATGGCCCGCC
TGGCATTATGCCCAGTACATGACCTTATGGGACTTTCCTACTTGGCAGTACATCTACGTATTAGTCATCG
CTATTACCATGGTGATGCGGTTTTGGCAGTACATCAATGGGCGTGGATAGCGGTTTGACTCACGGGGATT
TCCAAGTCTCCACCCCATTGACGTCAATGGGAGTTTGTTTTGGCACCAAAATCAACGGGACTTTCCAAAA
TGTCGTAACAACTCCGCCCCATTGACGCAAATGGGCGGTAGGCGTGTACGGTGGGAGGTCTATATAAGCA
GCGCGTTTTGCCTGTACTGGGTCTCTCTGGTTAGACCAGATCTGAGCCTGGGAGCTCTCTGGCTAACTAG
GGAACCCACTGCTTAAGCCTCAATAAAGCTTGCCTTGAGTGCTTCAAGTAGTGTGTGCCCGTCTGTTGTG
TGACTCTGGTAACTAGAGATCCCTCAGACCCTTTTAGTCAGTGTGGAAAATCTCTAGCAGTGGCGCCCGA
ACAGGGACTTGAAAGCGAAAGGGAAACCAGAGGAGCTCTCTCGACGCAGGACTCGGCTTGCTGAAGCGCG
CACGGCAAGAGGCGAGGGGCGGCGACTGGTGAGTACGCCAAAAATTTTGACTAGCGGAGGCTAGAAGGAG
AGAGATGGGTGCGAGAGCGTCAGTATTAAGCGGGGGAGAATTAGATCGCGATGGGAAAAAATTCGGTTAA
GGCCAGGGGGAAAGAAAAAATATAAATTAAAACATATAGTATGGGCAAGCAGGGAGCTAGAACGATTCGC
AGTTAATCCTGGCCTGTTAGAAACATCAGAAGGCTGTAGACAAATACTGGGACAGCTACAACCATCCCTT
CAGACAGGATCAGAAGAACTTAGATCATTATATAATACAGTAGCAACCCTCTATTGTGTGCATCAAAGGA
TAGAGATAAAAGACACCAAGGAAGCTTTAGACAAGATAGAGGAAGAGCAAAACAAAAGTAAGACCACCGC
ACAGCAAGCGGCCGCTGATCTTCAGACCTGGAGGAGGAGATATGAGGGACAATTGGAGAAGTGAATTATA
TAAATATAAAGTAGTAAAAATTGAACCATTAGGAGTAGCACCCACCAAGGCAAAGAGAAGAGTGGTGCAG
AGAGAAAAAAGAGCAGTGGGAATAGGAGCTTTGTTCCTTGGGTTCTTGGGAGCAGCAGGAAGCACTATGG
GCGCAGCGTCAATGACGCTGACGGTACAGGCCAGACAATTATTGTCTGGTATAGTGCAGCAGCAGAACAA
TTTGCTGAGGGCTATTGAGGCGCAACAGCATCTGTTGCAACTCACAGTCTGGGGCATCAAGCAGCTCCAG
GCAAGAATCCTGGCTGTGGAAAGATACCTAAAGGATCAACAGCTCCTGGGGATTTGGGGTTGCTCTGGAA
AACTCATTTGCACCACTGCTGTGCCTTGGAATGCTAGTTGGAGTAATAAATCTCTGGAACAGATTTGGAA
TCACACGACCTGGATGGAGTGGGACAGAGAAATTAACAATTACACAAGCTTAATACACTCCTTAATTGAA
GAATCGCAAAACCAGCAAGAAAAGAATGAACAAGAATTATTGGAATTAGATAAATGGGCAAGTTTGTGGA
ATTGGTTTAACATAACAAATTGGCTGTGGTATATAAAATTATTCATAATGATAGTAGGAGGCTTGGTAGG
TTTAAGAATAGTTTTTGCTGTACTTTCTATAGTGAATAGAGTTAGGCAGGGATATTCACCATTATCGTTT
CAGACCCACCTCCCAACCCCGAGGGGACCCGACAGGCCCGAAGGAATAGAAGAAGAAGGTGGAGAGAGAG
ACAGAGACAGATCCATTCGATTAGTGAACGGATCGGCACTGCGTGCGCCAATTCTGCAGACAAATGGCAG
TATTCATCCACAATTTTAAAAGAAAAGGGGGGATTGGGGGGTACAGTGCAGGGGAAAGAATAGTAGACAT
AATAGCAACAGACATACAAACTAAAGAATTACAAAAACAAATTACAAAAATTCAAAATTTTCGGGTTTAT
TACAGGGACAGCAGAGATCCAGTTTGGTTAATTAACGGGCCAGATATACGCGTTGACATTGATTATTGAC
TAGTTATTAATAGTAATCAATTACGGGGTCATTAGTTCATAGCCCATATATGGAGTTCCGCGTTACATAA
CTTACGGTAAATGGCCCGCCTGGCTGACCGCCCAACGACCCCCGCCCATTGACGTCAATAATGACGTATG
TTCCCATAGTAACGCCAATAGGGACTTTCCATTGACGTCAATGGGTGGAGTATTTACGGTAAACTGCCCA
CTTGGCAGTACATCAAGTGTATCATATGCCAAGTACGCCCCCTATTGACGTCAATGACGGTAAATGGCCC
GCCTGGCATTATGCCCAGTACATGACCTTATGGGACTTTCCTACTTGGCAGTACATCTACGTATTAGTCA
TCGCTATTACCATGGTGATGCGGTTTTGGCAGTACATCAATGGGCGTGGATAGCGGTTTGACTCACGGGG
ATTTCCAAGTCTCCACCCCATTGACGTCAATGGGAGTTTGTTTTGGCACCAAAATCAACGGGACTTTCCA
AAATGTCGTAACAACTCCGCCCCATTGACGCAAATGGGCGGTAGGCGTGTACGGTGGGAGGTCTATATAA
GCAGCGCCTGCAGGCG
