>Addgene plasmid #72731 | pAWp11 | addgene partial sequence | sequence record 136455 | SV40pA-R 5'-GAAATTTGTGATGCTATTGC-3'
CCGGCGTCCCGGAAAACGATTCCGAAGCCCAACCTTTCATAGAAGGCGGCGGTGGAATCGAAATCTCGTA
GCACGTGTCAGTCCTGCTCCTCGGCCACGAAGTGCACGCAGTTGCCGGCCGGGTCGCGCAGGGCGAACTC
CCGCCCCCACGGCTGCTCGCCGATCTCGGTCATGGCCGGCCCGGAGGCGTCCCGGAAGTTCGTGGACACG
ACCTCCGACCACTCGGCGTACAGCTCGTCCAGGCCGCGCACCCACACCCAGGCCAGGGTGTTGTCCGGCA
CCACCTGGTCCTGGACCGCGCTGATGAACAGGGTCACGTCGTCCCGGACCACACCGGCGAAGTCGTCCTC
CACGAAGTCCCGGGAGAACCCGAGCCGGTCGGTCCAGAACTCGACCGCTCCGGCGACGTCGCGCGCGGTG
AG
