>Addgene plasmid #72731 | pAWp11 | addgene partial sequence | sequence record 137896 | WPRE-R 5'-CATAGCGTAAAAGGAGCAACA-3'
ATCCAGAGGTTGATTATCGATAAGCTTGATATCGAATTCCGGACTTTTCGCGGATCCGCCTGCAGGCGCT
GCTTATATAGACCTCCCACCGTACACNCCTACCGCCCATTTGCGTCAATGGGGCGGAGTTGTTACGACAT
TTTGGAAAGTCCCGTTGATTTTGGTGCCAAAACAAACTCCCATTGACGTCAATGGGGTGGAGACTTGGAA
ATCCCCGTGAGTCAAACCGCTATCCACGCCCATTGATGTACTGCCAAAACCGCATCACCATGGTAATAGC
GATGACTAATACGTAGATGTACTGCCAAGTAGGAAAGTCCCATAAGGTCATGTACTGGGCATAATGCCAG
GCGGGCCATTTACCGTCATTGACGTCAATAGGGGGCGTACTTGGCATATGATACACTTGATGTACTGCCA
AGTGGGCAGTTTACCGTAAATACTCCACCCATTGACGTCAATGGAAAGTCCCTATTGGCGTTACTATGGG
AACATACGTCATTATTGACGTCAATGGGCGGGGGTCGTTGGGCGGTCAGCCAGGCGGGCCATTTACCGTA
AGTTATGTAACGCGGAACTCCATATATGGGCTATGAACTAATGACCCCGTAATTGATTACTATTAATAAC
TA
